Addgene plasmid #191580: E1_pENTR_L1-L4_NG_G1333-DddtoxA-C
Purpose: ptpTALECD vector assembly, Entry clone 1 with attL1 and L4
Depositing lab: Shin-ichi Arimura. Depositing organization: The University of Tokyo. Publication: Targeted base editing in the plastid genome of Arabidopsis thaliana. Nakazato I, Okuno M, Yamamoto H, Tamura Y, Itoh T, Shikanai T, Takanashi H, Tsutsumi N, Arimura SI. Nat Plants. 2021 Jul;7(7):906-913. doi: 10.1038/s41477-021-00954-6. Epub 2021 Jul 1. PubMed 34211131.
Backbone
  Vector backbone: PINII
  Vector type: Other
Growth in bacteria
  Bacterial resistance: Kanamycin, 50 μg/mL
  Growth temperature: 37°C
  Growth strain: DH5alpha
  Copy number: High Copy
Gene/Insert
  Gene/Insert name: C and N termini of platinum TALEN, 1/2 a cytidine deaminase domain of DddA of B. cenocepacia, and a uracil glycosylase inhibitor
  Species: Synthetic
  Cloning method: Ligation Independent Cloning
Terms and licenses: Academic/Nonprofit Terms; Industry Terms: Not Available to Industry
Depositor comments: Multisite Gateway entry vector to express one hand of pTALECD-UGI
How to cite: E1_pENTR_L1-L4_NG_G1333-DddtoxA-C was a gift from Shin-ichi Arimura (Addgene plasmid # 191580 ; http://n2t.net/addgene:191580 ; RRID:Addgene_191580)
