[The description below was written by a language model from this plasmid's Addgene catalogue record and pLannotate feature annotations shown in this document.]
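Description:
E1_pENTR_L1-L4_NG_G1333-DddtoxA-C is a 4.2 kb MultiSite Gateway entry clone used as the first module in assembling ptpTALECD vectors, the TALE-based cytidine deaminases developed for targeted base editing of the plastid genome in Arabidopsis thaliana. It is a bacterial cloning plasmid rather than an expression vector. It replicates from a high-copy ColE1/pUC-type origin and is selected with kanamycin through an aph(3')-Ia KanR gene. rrnB T1 and T2 terminators lie upstream of the recombination cassette, as is typical of pENTR-type plasmids. The catalogue gives the backbone as PINII, with no further explanation.

The payload lies between attL1 and attL4, so an LR reaction can combine it with other entry clones in a destination vector. It encodes one "hand" of the editor. A short HA epitope fragment comes first, followed by the N-terminal TALE region from platinum TALEN (annotated by homology to AvrXa10). The C-terminal TALE region (AvrBs3-like) follows and is fused to half of the DddA double-stranded DNA cytidine deaminase domain from Burkholderia cenocepacia. The name indicates that this is the C-terminal half of a split at G1333. A uracil glycosylase inhibitor (UGI), which protects the deaminated base from excision repair, completes the fusion.

Between the two TALE termini sits a lacZα stuffer in reverse orientation, with a lac promoter and operator, T7 and T3 promoters, and an MCS remnant. This presumably marks the position where the target-specific repeat array is inserted. "NG" in the name probably refers to a repeat-variable diresidue, although the record does not say so. No plant promoter or plastid transit peptide is annotated within the cassette, so these are presumably supplied by other parts of the assembly.
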