Features (pLannotate 1.2.2; 22 found; start..end, strand, type, name):
    445..537     +  CDS            lacI (fragment): lac repressor; lacI; The lac repressor binds to the lac operator to inhibit transcription in E. coli. This inhibition can be relieved by adding lactose or isopropyl-β-D-thiogalactopyranoside (IPTG).
    592..619     -  terminator     rrnB T2 terminator: transcription terminator T2 from the E. coli rrnB gene
    751..794     +  terminator     rrnB T1 terminator: Escherichia coli rrnB; transcription terminator T1 from the E. coli rrnB gene
    841..877     -  CDS            lacZα (fragment): LacZα fragment of β-galactosidase; lacZ fragment
    893..992     +  protein_bind   attL1: mutant version of attL; recombination site for the Gateway® LR reaction LR Clonase™
    995..1021    +  CDS            3xHA (fragment): three tandem HA epitope tags
   1031..1441    +  CDS            avrXa10 (fragment): AVX10_XANOO - Experimental evidence at protein level: Swiss-Prot protein existence level 1. Avirulence protein. Induces the hypersensitive response (HR)in rice plants carrying the resistance gene Xa10. Activity depends on the presence of the core repeat domains; replacement with repeat domains from other proteins (AvrBs3 of X.euvesicatoria (AC P14727) or AvrXa7 of this organism) does not elicit the HR. Probably acts as a transcription factor in its host plant (rice) to induce plant resistance or disease. From Xanthomonas oryzae pv. oryzae.
   1443..1461    -  rep_origin     f1 ori (fragment): f1 bacteriophage origin of replication; arrow indicates direction of (+) strand synthesis
   1466..1621    -  CDS            lacZα (fragment): LacZα fragment of β-galactosidase; lacZ fragment
   1629..1647    +  promoter       T7 promoter: promoter for bacteriophage T7 RNA polymerase
   1656..1679    -  misc_feature   MCS (fragment): pBluescript multiple cloning site
   1695..1713    -  promoter       T3 promoter: promoter for bacteriophage T3 RNA polymerase
   1758..1774    -  protein_bind   lac operator: The lac repressor binds to the lac operator to inhibit transcription in E. coli. This inhibition can be relieved by adding lactose or isopropyl-β-D-thiogalactopyranoside (IPTG). lac repressor encoded by lacI
   1782..1812    -  promoter       lac promoter: promoter for the E. coli lac operon
   1827..1848    -  protein_bind   CAP binding site: CAP binding activates transcription in the presence of cAMP. E. coli catabolite activator protein
   1947..2078    +  CDS            avrBs3 (fragment): AVRB3_XANEU - Experimental evidence at protein level: Swiss-Prot protein existence level 1. Avirulence protein. Acts as a transcription factor in C.annuum plants. In susceptible plants lacking the Bs3 resistance gene induces expression of a number of genes, including genes homologous to a family of auxin-induced genes, alpha-expansin genes, pectate lyase, anthocyanidin glucoside rhamnosyl transferase and at least one transcription factor, UPA20. Their expression leads to plant hypertrophy in mesophyll cells, probably mainly mediated by UPA20 (PubMed:17962565). In resistant plants induces the h
   2070..2357    +  CDS            dddA (fragment): DDDA_BURC1 - Experimental evidence at protein level: Swiss-Prot protein existence level 1. Toxic component of a toxin-immunity protein module, which functions as a cellular contact-dependent growth inhibition (CDI) system. CDI modules allow bacteria to communicate with and inhibit the growth of closely related neighboring bacteria in a contact-dependent fashion. Bacteria that have this module inhibit or kill bacteria without it, giving them a growth advantage. Probably specifically inhibited by cognate immunity protein DddI (Probable). The C-terminal 163 residue fragment has double-stranded DN
   2370..2618    +  CDS            UGI: UNGI_BPPB2 - Experimental evidence at protein level: Swiss-Prot protein existence level 1. This protein binds specifically and reversibly to the host uracil-DNA glycosylase, preventing removal of uracil residues from PBS2 DNA by the host uracil-excision repair system. From Bacillus phage PBS2 (Bacteriophage PBS2).
   2647..2742    -  protein_bind   attL4: mutant version of attL; recombination site for the Gateway® LR reaction LR Clonase™
   2768..2786    -  promoter       T7 promoter: promoter for bacteriophage T7 RNA polymerase
   2920..3729    +  CDS            KanR: aminoglycoside phosphotransferase; aph(3')-Ia; confers resistance to kanamycin in bacteria or G418 (Geneticin®) in eukaryotes
   3876..262     +  rep_origin     ori (across the origin): high-copy-number ColE1/pMB1/pBR322/pUC origin of replication
>Addgene plasmid #191580 | E1_pENTR_L1-L4_NG_G1333-DddtoxA-C | addgene full sequence | sequence record 376585 | Addgene NGS Result
TTCGTGCACACAGCCCAGCTTGGAGCGAACGACCTACACCGAACTGAGATACCTACAGCGTGAGCTATGA
GAAAGCGCCACGCTTCCCGAAGGGAGAAAGGCGGACAGGTATCCGGTAAGCGGCATGGTCGGAACAGGAG
AGCGCACGAGGGAGCTTCCAGGGGGAAACGCCTGGTATCTTTATAGTCCTGTCGGGTTTCGCCACCTCTG
ACTTGAGCGTCGATTTTTGTGATGCTCGTCAGGGGGGCGGAGCCTATGGAAAAACGCCAGCAACGCGGCC
TTTTTACGGTTCCTGGCCTTTTGCTGGCCTTTTGCTCACATGTTCTTTCCTGCGTTATCCCCTGATTCTG
TGGATAACCGTATTACCGCCTTTGAGTGAGCTGATACCGCTCGCCGCAGCCGAACGACCGAGCGCAGCGA
GTCAGTGAGCGAGGAAGCGGAAGAGCGCCCAATACGCAAACCGCCTCTCCCCGCGCGTTGGCCGATTCAT
TAATGCAGCTGGCACGACAGGTTTCCCGACTGGAAAGCGGGCAGTGAGCGCAACGCAATTAATACGCGTA
CCGCTAGCCAGGAAGAGTTTGTAGAAACGCAAAAAGGCCATCCGTCAGGATGGCCTTCTGCTTAGTTTGA
TGCCTGGCAGTTTATGGCGGGCGTCCTGCCCGCCACCCTCCGGGCCGTTGCTTCACAACGTTCAAATCCG
CTCCCGGCGGATTTGTCCTACTCAGGAGAGCGTTCACCGACAAACAACAGATAAAACGAAAGGCCCAGTC
TTCCGACTGAGCCTTTCGTTTTATTTGATGCCTGGCAGTTCCCTACTCTCGCGTTAACGCTAGCATGGAT
GTTTTCCCAGTCACGACGTTGTAAAACGACGGCCAGTCTTAAGCTCGGGCCCCAAATAATGATTTTATTT
TGACTGATAGTGACCTGTTCGTTGCAACAAATTGATGAGCAATGCTTTTTTATAATGCCAACTTTGTACA
AAAAAGCAGGCTTTTACCCATACGATGTTCCAGATTACGCTGATATCGCCGATCTACGCACGCTCGGCTA
CAGCCAGCAGCAACAGGAGAAGATCAAACCGAAGGTTCGTTCGACAGTGGCGCAGCACCACGAGGCACTG
GTCGGCCACGGGTTTACACACGCGCACATCGTTGCGTTAAGCCAACACCCGGCAGCGTTAGGGACCGTCG
CTGTCAAGTATCAGGACATGATCGCAGCGTTGCCAGAGGCGACACACGAAGCGATCGTTGGCGTCGGCAA
ACAGTGGTCCGGCGCACGCGCTCTGGAGGCCTTGCTCACGGTGGCGGGAGAGTTGAGAGGTCCACCGTTA
CAGTTGGACACAGGCCAACTTCTCAAGATTGCAAAACGTGGCGGCGTGACCGCAGTGGAGGCAGTGCATG
CATGGCGCAATGCACTGACGGGTGCCCCGCTCAAGGAGACGGGCGCCGCTACAGGGCGCGTCCCATTCGC
CATTCAGGCTGCGCAACTGTTGGGAAGGGCGATCGGTGCGGGCCTCTTCGCTATTACGCCAGCTGGCGAA
AGGGGGATGTGCTGCAAGGCGATTAAGTTGGGTAACGCCAGGGTTTTCCCAGTCACGACGTTGTAAAACG
ACGGCCAGTGAGCGCGCGTAATACGACTCACTATAGGGCGAATTGGGTACCGGGCCCCCCCTCGAGGTCC
TCCAGCTTTTGTTCCCTTTAGTGAGGGTTAATTGCGCGCTTGGCGTAATCATGGTCATAGCTGTTTCCTG
TGTGAAATTGTTATCCGCTCACAATTCCACACAACATACGAGCCGGAAGCATAAAGTGTAAAGCCTGGGG
TGCCTAATGAGTGAGCTAACTCACATTAATTGCGTTGCGCTCACTGCCCGCTTTCCACCGGTCGTCTCCA
CCCCTGAGCAGGTAGTGGCTATTGCATCCAACGGAGGGGGCAGACCCGCACTGGAGTCAATTGTTGCCCA
GTTATCTCGCCCTGATCCGGCGTTGGCCGCGTTGACCAACGACCACCTCGTCGCCTTGGCCTGCCTCGGC
GGGCGTCCTGCGCTGGATGCAGTGAAAAAGGGATTGGGGGGTAGTCCAACTCCGTATCCGAATTACGCCA
ATGCAGGACATGTTGAAGGTCAATCTGCATTGTTCATGAGGGATAACGGCATTTCTGAAGGGTTGGTGTT
CCACAACAACCCTGAAGGAACATGTGGATTTTGCGTCAACATGACAGAAACCCTTCTCCCAGAAAACGCT
AAGATGACAGTAGTTCCACCTGAAGGTGCTATTCCTGTCAAAAGAGGTGCTACTGGTGAAACCAAGGTGT
TTACTGGGAATTCCAATTCACCCAAAAGCCCAACGAAAGGTGGGTGTAGTGGAGGATCTACAAATCTCTC
TGACATCATTGAGAAAGAGACTGGAAAGCAACTAGTCATTCAGGAGTCAATCCTGATGTTACCAGAGGAG
GTTGAGGAAGTGATAGGCAATAAGCCCGAAAGCGATATACTTGTTCATACTGCCTATGACGAATCGACGG
ATGAGAACGTAATGCTTCTAACCTCAGATGCTCCTGAGTACAAACCTTGGGCGTTAGTTATCCAGGATTC
CAATGGAGAGAACAAGATCAAGATGTTGTGATAACTCGAGCGATCCTCTAGACACCCAACTTTTCTATAC
AAAGTTGGCATTATAAGAAAGCATTGCTTATCAATTTGTTGCAACGAACAGGTCACTATCAGTCAAAATA
AAATCATTATTTGCCATCCAGCTGCAGGGCGGCCGCCCCTATAGTGAGTCGTATTACATGGTCATAGCTG
TTTCCTGGCAGCTCTGGCCCGTGTCTCAAAATCTCTGATGTTACATTGCACAAGATAAAAATATATCATC
ATGAACAATAAAACTGTCTGCTTACATAAACAGTAATACAAGGGGTGTTATGAGCCATATTCAACGGGAA
ACGTCGAGGCCGCGATTAAATTCCAACATGGATGCTGATTTATATGGGTATAAATGGGCTCGCGATAATG
TCGGGCAATCAGGTGCGACAATCTATCGCTTGTATGGGAAGCCCGATGCGCCAGAGTTGTTTCTGAAACA
TGGCAAAGGTAGCGTTGCCAATGATGTTACAGATGAGATGGTCAGACTAAACTGGCTGACGGAATTTATG
CCTCTTCCGACCATCAAGCATTTTATCCGTACTCCTGATGATGCATGGTTACTCACCACTGCGATCCCCG
GAAAAACAGCATTCCAGGTATTAGAAGAATATCCTGATTCAGGTGAAAATATTGTTGATGCGCTGGCAGT
GTTCCTGCGCCGGTTGCATTCGATTCCTGTTTGTAATTGTCCTTTTAACAGCGATCGCGTATTTCGCCTT
GCTCAGGCGCAATCACGAATGAATAACGGTTTGGTTGATGCGAGTGATTTTGATGACGAGCGTAATGGCT
GGCCTGTTGAACAAGTCTGGAAAGAAATGCATAAACTTTTGCCATTCTCACCGGATTCAGTCGTCACTCA
TGGTGATTTCTCACTTGATAACCTTATTTTTGACGAGGGGAAATTAATAGGTTGTATTGATGTTGGACGA
GTCGGAATCGCAGACCGATACCAGGATCTTGCCATCCTATGGAACTGCCTCGGTGAGTTTTCTCCTTCAT
TACAGAAACGGCTTTTTCAAAAATATGGTATTGATAATCCTGATATGAATAAATTGCAGTTTCATTTGAT
GCTCGATGAGTTTTTCTAATCAGAATTGGTTAATTGGTTGTAACACTGGCAGAGCATTACGCTGACTTGA
CGGGACGGCGCAAGCTCATGACCAAAATCCCTTAACGTGAGTTACGCGTCGTTCCACTGAGCGTCAGACC
CCGTAGAAAAGATCAAAGGATCTTCTTGAGATCCTTTTTTTCTGCGCGTAATCTGCTGCTTGCAAACAAA
AAAACCACCGCTACCAGCGGTGGTTTGTTTGCCGGATCAAGAGCTACCAACTCTTTTTCCGAAGGTAACT
GGCTTCAGCAGAGCGCAGATACCAAATACTGTTCTTCTAGTGTAGCCGTAGTTAGGCCACCACTTCAAGA
ACTCTGTAGCACCGCCTACATACCTCGCTCTGCTAATCCTGTTACCAGTGGCTGCTGCCAGTGGCGATAA
GTCGTGTCTTACCGGGTTGGACTCAAGACGATAGTTACCGGATAAGGCGCAGCGGTCGGGCTGAACGGGG
GG
